Addgene plasmid #149632: pBSV2_Psyn-sgRNAftsI
Purpose: ftsI gRNA expression in B. burgdorferi
Depositing lab: Christine Jacobs-Wagner. Depositing organization: Yale University. Publication: A CRISPR interference platform for selective downregulation of gene expression in Borrelia burgdorferi. Takacs CN, Scott M, Chang Y, Kloos ZA, Irnov I, Rosa PA, Liu J, Jacobs-Wagner C. Appl Environ Microbiol. 2020 Nov 30. pii: AEM.02519-20. doi: 10.1128/AEM.02519-20. PubMed 33257311.
Backbone
  Vector backbone: pBSV2_2
  Backbone manufacturer: CJW lab
  Vector type: Bacterial Expression, CRISPR
Growth in bacteria
  Bacterial resistance: Kanamycin, 50 μg/mL
  Growth temperature: 30°C
  Growth strain: DH5alpha
  Copy number: High Copy
Gene/Insert
  Gene/Insert name: sgRNAftsI
  gRNA/shRNA sequence: AGTGTTATTAAGCATTCTTT
  Species: Synthetic
  Promoter: Psyn
  Cloning method: Restriction Enzyme; 5′ cloning site Unknown (unknown if destroyed); 3′ cloning site Unknown (unknown if destroyed)
  Sequencing primers: 5′ Unknown
Terms and licenses: Academic/Nonprofit Terms; Industry Terms: Not Available to Industry
How to cite: pBSV2_Psyn-sgRNAftsI was a gift from Christine Jacobs-Wagner (Addgene plasmid # 149632 ; http://n2t.net/addgene:149632 ; RRID:Addgene_149632)
