[The description below was written by a language model from this plasmid's Addgene catalogue record and pLannotate feature annotations shown in this document.]
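Description:
pBSV2_Psyn-sgRNAftsI is a bacterial CRISPR vector built on the pBSV2_2 backbone and intended to express a single guide RNA against ftsI in Borrelia burgdorferi, as part of a CRISPR interference platform for selective downregulation of gene expression in that spirochete. In E. coli it is maintained as a high-copy plasmid through a ColE1/pUC-type origin and selected with kanamycin via an aph(3')-Ia (KanR) gene. Immediately upstream of KanR the annotation software finds a fragment matching B. burgdorferi hslU. This may reflect Borrelia-derived upstream sequence driving the marker, but the record does not say so. A Sh ble (BleoR) open reading frame preceded by a partial bla promoter is also detected, although only kanamycin is listed as the selection.

The payload is a compact sgRNA cassette. The promoter catalogued as Psyn is annotated as the constitutive synthetic J23119(SpeI) promoter. It is followed by a short gap that fits the 20-nt ftsI spacer, then the Streptococcus pyogenes Cas9 guide RNA scaffold. The cassette sits within remnants of a lac cloning region (a lacI fragment, CAP binding site, lac promoter and operator upstream, and a lacZα fragment downstream). No Cas9 or dCas9 coding sequence is annotated, so the guide would have to act with a nuclease-dead Cas9 supplied from elsewhere.

A roughly 3 kb stretch downstream of the origin carries no meaningful annotation apart from a 17-nt ADH1 promoter match that is almost certainly spurious. The elements that would support replication in Borrelia are not identified in either table. The depositor sequence (6,550 nt) and the repository's sequencing result (6,542 nt) show the same features in the same order.
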