Features (pLannotate 1.2.2; 14 found; start..end, strand, type, name):
     71..659     +  rep_origin     ori: high-copy-number ColE1/pMB1/pBR322/pUC origin of replication
   1626..1642    -  promoter       ADH1 promoter (fragment): S. cerevisiae ADH1; promoter for alcohol dehydrogenase 1
   4037..4129    +  CDS            lacI (fragment): lac repressor; lacI; The lac repressor binds to the lac operator to inhibit transcription in E. coli. This inhibition can be relieved by adding lactose or isopropyl-β-D-thiogalactopyranoside (IPTG).
   4142..4163    +  protein_bind   CAP binding site: CAP binding activates transcription in the presence of cAMP. E. coli catabolite activator protein
   4178..4208    +  promoter       lac promoter: promoter for the E. coli lac operon
   4216..4232    +  protein_bind   lac operator: The lac repressor binds to the lac operator to inhibit transcription in E. coli. This inhibition can be relieved by adding lactose or isopropyl-β-D-thiogalactopyranoside (IPTG). lac repressor encoded by lacI
   4293..4327    +  promoter       J23119(SpeI) promoter: bacterial promoter (Registry of Standard Biological Parts BBa J23119) modified to end with an SpeI site
   4349..4424    +  misc_RNA       gRNA scaffold: guide RNA scaffold for the Streptococcus pyogenes CRISPR/Cas9 system
   4466..4620    +  CDS            lacZα (fragment): LacZα fragment of β-galactosidase; lacZ fragment
   4599..5003    +  CDS            hslU (fragment): HSLU_BORBU - Protein inferred from homology: Swiss-Prot protein existence level 3. ATPase subunit of a proteasome-like degradation complex; this subunit has chaperone activity. The binding of ATP and its subsequent hydrolysis by HslU are essential for unfolding of protein substrates subsequently hydrolyzed by HslV. HslU recognizes the N-terminal part of its protein substrates and unfolds these before they are guided to HslV for hydrolysis. From Borrelia burgdorferi (strain ATCC 35210 / B31 / CIP 102532 / DSM 4680).
   5040..5849    +  CDS            KanR: aminoglycoside phosphotransferase; aph(3')-Ia; confers resistance to kanamycin in bacteria or G418 (Geneticin®) in eukaryotes
   5923..5974    -  misc_feature   bom (fragment): basis of mobility region from pBR322
   6001..6089    +  promoter       AmpR promoter (fragment): bla
   6109..6483    +  CDS            BleoR: antibiotic-binding protein; Sh ble from Streptoalloteichus hindustanus; confers resistance to bleomycin, phleomycin, and Zeocin™
>Addgene plasmid #149632 | pBSV2_Psyn-sgRNAftsI | depositor full sequence | sequence record 292407 | pBSV2_Psyn-sgRNAftsI sequence 6550 bps
CCAAAATCCCTTAACGTGAGTTTTCGTTCCACTGAGCGTCAGACCCCGTAGAAAAGATCAAAGGATCTTC
TTGAGATCCTTTTTTTCTGCGCGTAATCTGCTGCTTGCAAACAAAAAAACCACCGCTACCAGCGGTGGTT
TGTTTGCCGGATCAAGAGCTACCAACTCTTTTTCCGAAGGTAACTGGCTTCAGCAGAGCGCAGATACCAA
ATACTGTCCTTCTAGTGTAGCCGTAGTTAGGCCACCACTTCAAGAACTCTGTAGCACCGCCTACATACCT
CGCTCTGCTAATCCTGTTACCAGTGGCTGCTGCCAGTGGCGATAAGTCGTGTCTTACCGGGTTGGACTCA
AGACGATAGTTACCGGATAAGGCGCAGCGGTCGGGCTGAACGGGGGGTTCGTGCACACAGCCCAGCTTGG
AGCGAACGACCTACACCGAACTGAGATACCTACAGCGTGAGCTATGAGAAAGCGCCACGCTTCCCGAAGG
GAGAAAGGCGGACAGGTATCCGGTAAGCGGCAGGGTCGGAACAGGAGAGCGCACGAGGGAGCTTCCAGGG
GGAAACGCCTGGTATCTTTATAGTCCTGTCGGGTTTCGCCACCTCTGACTTGAGCGTCGATTTTTGTGAT
GCTCGTCAGGGGGGCGGAGCCTATGGAAAAACGCCAGCAACGCGGCCTTTTTACGGTTCCTGGGCTTTTG
CTGGCCTTTTGCTCACATGTTCTTTCCTGCACTAGATCCCCGGCAAGTTCATCCTTAGGGTTTCCATATC
TCTTAAAAAGTCAATTTCTGCTTGATTAATTTCTTGTGGATTATTGTTTTTGCGGTTTTTCATTTTTTAT
CTCCTTGAGTATTGAATTTTTTCTTATATATAAATATATAGCAAAAACTATTTTTGCCAACTTTTTTACA
AAAAATTTTTTATTAAAACACTTAGGGCTTTGCTAAATTCTCTTTTAAAAGAACTTAGTAAAGCCCTATG
GATTTAAGAACTGATTATACTTACGTAGTAAAAATACTACAGATATTAATAGTATAGACCATATCAAAAT
CATAATCAATTTATATTTATCTAAAATTGTAGTCCATACAAAATACAAAAAAATTAGGTTTTTCTAAATT
CTATTTTAAAAGAACTTAGTAACACCTAATCTCTAAATTACTTACAAAATTCTAAAATTAGATTTTTAGT
TCTTCATATTTCTTTAAAAGTTTTTTAAGAAAATCTTTTTGATTTTCAAAAATTTCATGCATCATAAAAC
TAGTAAATTTGGATTTTTTTTTGTAAAAATCATAACTTTCTTGGGTTTTAAGTTGAAATCTTAATGGTTT
TATTGGATTTTGCCTAGATTTTTTTAACGCCGGACTTTCTTTATCTTTTATAAAATTATAAGAATTTTTA
ATACCATTTTCTATTAAATAATCTTCTTTTATAAGCCCCTCTTGCAGTGCAGTTGCTAATCTTAAATACT
TATACGCTTGAGTTTTTGCTACATCAAAGTCTTTTATAAAATCAAGAAAAGTTTTATAACCATCAAATTT
ATAATATTGATTATCTTTTATTTCTTTTAAAATTTTAATATTTTCCACCCTGTGGAATATTTCTTTTTTG
AAATTGTCATTTAACTTTTCCTTTAGTGTCTTGTAATAAGAAATTTTACTTTCATTAATCATTAAATTTT
GTTCAACATAAGTATCTATCTTTTTTGTTAAAACTTTAACAACACGTTTTTTTTCCATAAAAATTTTCCT
TTATTTTTGCAACATTTTCCTTAATTGATATAATTGTTACTATTTTAGATTTTTTAATATCCACTTAAGA
ATTAATCCCTCACTAGAATATTTTTTATTATAGAATTCATATACATGTTTTTCTAAATCTATAAATTTAT
CAACAATTGCTTTATTATAGGGTGTATCTATCTTTTCTTTTCTTAATAATCGTCTCATATTCTTTAAATA
ACAACAAACACTGCCGGTTTTAAACCTAAATTCTATGTAATATATTTTTGAAAAAGTATATACATTTTCA
ACCCCGTTTATTTCATACTTTACAAAAACATTATTTATTGGTTTTCTATAACCATAGTAAATGCCTAAAA
ATTTGTCCCCGTCTTTCATAGGATATAGATAAAGTTTTTGAATCTCTGATTTATCTAATAATTTTTCAAA
AAAAATTATACACCGCTTTTGTTTGTTACTAACTACTCTATGCAATGCCTTTAATATTTTTGTGTGATAT
ATATTTTTATCACCTTTTTTTTCTTTCAGCAGGAAGATACTTTCTTTTGGAAATTTAATTTTTTGTTCAT
TTATTCTTGCAGCCTTAAGTCCGATTTTCATATTTAATCCTTATATAGCCTTTCTATTTAATTCTTTTAA
ACTCAATAAACTTTTTTGGTTTTTCATTAGTTCTAATAATTCGCAATAATATGTGCAAAACACTTTATTG
TATTCTATTTTCTTTTGGTTATTCAAATATTCTTTTATAATTGGCTTTAGAAGTTCAATATTTACTTCTT
TTTTTAGTTGTTCAATAAGGATATTGAAAATGTTTGTTTTTAAATCTTGATAATTTTGTTGAGAATTTTC
TTTTTTTCTTTCAATTGACTTCTCTAATTTACGCTTTATATTGTTTAAATCGCTATATTTATGACTTTCA
ATAATAAAATGAGGCTTAAATTTGTAATTTTCGTATATTTTTTGGAAACTTGTTTCTAATTGTTTAGAAT
TATATTCATTTTTTTCAAATTCTTTTTGAGTGTTGCATAGAATTTCCTTTAATTTTTCTTGTTTTTCTTT
CATACAAGATTTAGTAAAATGTATATTTTTATTTTTTAGTAATTTAATTTCTATTATTTTTATGATTTTA
AGTATTTTGATTATATTATCTTTATCAATATTTAAATTGAATAAAATTGTAAGAAAAATTGAAAGAATTT
TTTTACATAAAAAGTTACATTTATTGAAGTAATTTCTTACTTGATACTTTTCTATTTCATTAATCTTTCT
TTCTTCTTTTATATTATTTTTATTATTTAAACACTCCTTTAAATCTACACTCCCATTTTTAGTAAATCTA
TCTTTAAGGCCCCTTGAAACTCTATTTTGAAATCTTAAATCTTTTTTTTCTTGAAAGTATTTATAGATTT
TTTGGTAACATTCTTTTTTTGAAAAATTAAGTTGATAGTATATTTCGGTCCCCAAATTTACCCCTAAGTG
TTTGTGATAATTAGTTGTGACTTTAAATTCTTTTTCTAATTTGTAAAGGTAATTTTGCAGTGTTTTTAGT
TTAACGGGTGTTTGACTATTTCTTTTAAGGTTTTCATTAAAGTAATAGAGTATGTTTTTTTGTGTGTATT
TCTTATATGTTTTATTTATGTACGCTAGTGTTGAGATAAGAACTACTAATTTATACTGTAATTTATTGTA
GCAAGTTGTGGTTTTACTGGTTTTGTTTATATTAGATAAGTTTTCCATTTATAGCTCCTTGAATACCGGA
TTTTTTATCTATAAAGTATATATATCACAATTTTGATTTAAAAGTAAATTCTTTTTTTAAAAATACAAAA
ATTTTTTATAAATTATATAGACCATGATATTGTATTAATACTAATTGATTTTAATTTAAGGTTGAACTAA
AATAAACATAGTTTTGTAGAAAATAATTTTTCATTATTTTGCTACTTGATATTGGATCGTAAAAATATTA
GGGCTTTACAAAGTTCTTTTAAAAGAGAATTTAGTAAAGCCCTAAGTCTTTTAATAAAAAATTTTTTGTA
AAAAAGTTGGCAAAAATAGTTTTTGCTATATATTTATATATAAGAAAAAATTCAATACTCAAGGAGATAA
AAAATGGAAAACTTAAACAATAATCCACAAAAAATTAATCAAATAAATAAGCAAACTAATTTTATTGGTT
TTGAAAATTTTATAGAACTTGATAATCAAGTTAATCAAACTAAAGAAAAAAGTAAATTAAGTAAGATAGG
TAAGAAATTACCCGGAATAAGCAGTCAAGTCTAGTCTAGTGCGGCCGCGCCCAATACGCAAACCGCCTCT
CCCCGCGCGTTGGCCGATTCATTAATGCAGCTGGCACGACAGGTTTCCCGACTGGAAAGCGGGCAGTGAG
CGCAACGCAATTAATGTGAGTTAGCTCACTCATTAGGCACCCCAGGCTTTACACTTTATGCTTCCGGCTC
GTATGTTGTGTGGAATTGTGAGCGGATAACAATTTCACACAGGAAACAGCTATGACCATGATTACGAATT
CGAGCTCGAATTCTAAAGATCTTTGACAGCTAGCTCAGTCCTAGGTATAATACTAGTGAGTGTTATTAAG
CATTCTTTGTTTTAGAGCTAGAAATAGCAAGTTAAAATAAGGCTAGTCCGTTATCAACTTGAAAAAGTGG
CACCGAGTCGGTGCTTTTTTTGAAGCTTGGGCCCGAACAAAAACTCAAAGCTTGGCACTGGCCGTCGTTT
TACAACGTCGTGACTGGGAAAACCCTGGCGTTACCCAACTTAATCGCCTTGCAGCACATCCCCCTTTCGC
CAGCTGGCGTAATAGCGAAGAGGCCCGCACCGATCGCCCTTCCCAACAGTTGCGCAGCCTGAATGGCGAA
TGGCGCGGCCGCTACCCGAGCTTCAAGGAAGATTTCCTATTAAGGTTGAACTTAAGAGCTTAAGCATAGA
CGATTTGAAAAAAATTTTAAAACAAACAAAAAATTCTTTAATAAAACAATATGTTGCGATGTTTAAGGTT
TATGATTTAGATTTAAAGTTTAGTGAGGAAGCTATAGATAGAATTGCAGAGCTTACTTTTAATATGAATC
TTGAGAGTGAAAATCTTGGTGCCAGAAGACTTCACGGTGTTATGGAAATAGTGCTTGCAGATCTTTTTTT
TGAAGTGCCTGGCAGTAAGTTGAAAAAATTTGAAATAAACTTGGACTATGTTAATAAAAAAATACAAATT
AACGAACAAAAAGATTTGAATTATTATATAATTTAGTTAAAAGCAATTTTAAATGAGGGAGGTTTCCATA
TGAGCCATATTCAACGGGAAACGTCGAGGCCGCGATTAAATTCCAACATGGATGCTGATTTATATGGGTA
TAAATGGGCTCGCGATAATGTCGGGCAATCAGGTGCGACAATCTATCGCTTGTATGGGAAGCCCGATGCG
CCAGAGTTGTTTCTGAAACATGGCAAAGGTAGCGTTGCCAATGATGTTACAGATGAGATGGTCAGACTAA
ACTGGCTGACGGAATTTATGCCTCTTCCGACCATCAAGCATTTTATCCGTACTCCTGATGATGCATGGTT
ACTCACCACTGCGATCCCCGGAAAAACAGCATTCCAGGTATTAGAAGAATATCCTGATTCAGGTGAAAAT
ATTGTTGATGCGCTGGCAGTGTTCCTGCGCCGGTTGCATTCGATTCCTGTTTGTAATTGTCCTTTTAACA
GCGATCGCGTATTTCGTCTCGCTCAGGCGCAATCACGAATGAATAACGGTTTGGTTGATGCGAGTGATTT
TGATGACGAGCGTAATGGCTGGCCTGTTGAACAAGTCTGGAAAGAAATGCATAAACTTTTGCCATTCTCA
CCGGATTCAGTCGTCACTCATGGTGATTTCTCACTTGATAACCTTATTTTTGACGAGGGGAAATTAATAG
GTTGTATTGATGTTGGACGAGTCGGAATCGCAGACCGATACCAGGATCTTGCCATCCTATGGAACTGCCT
CGGTGAGTTTTCTCCTTCATTACAGAAACGGCTTTTTCAAAAATATGGTATTGATAATCCTGATATGAAT
AAATTGCAGTTTCATTTGATGCTCGATGAGTTTTTCTAATCAGAATTGGTTAATTGGTTGTAACACTGGC
AGAGCATTACGCTGACTTGACGGGACGGCGCGCTTACAATTTCCTGATGCGGTATTTTCTCCTTACGCAT
CTGTGCGGTATTTCACACCGCATACAGGTGGCACTTTTCGGGGAAATGTGCGCGGAACCCCTATTTGTTT
ATTTTTCTAAATACATTCAAATATGTATCCGCTCATGAGACAATAACCCTGATAAATGCTTCAATAATAG
CACGTGAGGAGGGCCACCATGGCCAAGTTGACCAGTGCCGTTCCGGTGCTCACCGCGCGCGACGTCGCCG
GAGCGGTCGAGTTCTGGACCGACCGGCTCGGGTTCTCCCGGGACTTCGTGGAGGACGACTTCGCCGGTGT
GGTCCGGGACGACGTGACCCTGTTCATCAGCGCGGTCCAGGACCAGGTGGTGCCGGACAACACCCTGGCC
TGGGTGTGGGTGCGCGGCCTGGACGAGCTGTACGCCGAGTGGTCGGAGGTCGTGTCCACGAACTTCCGGG
ACGCCTCCGGGCCGGCCATGACCGAGATCGGCGAGCAGCCGTGGGGGCGGGAGTTCGCCCTGCGCGACCC
GGCCGGCAACTGCGTGCACTTCGTGGCCGAGGAGCAGGACTGACACGTGCTAAAACTTCATTTTTAATTT
AAAAGGATCTAGGTGAAGATCCTTTTTGATAATCTCATGA
