Features (pLannotate 1.2.2; 14 found; start..end, strand, type, name):
     17..38      +  protein_bind   CAP binding site: CAP binding activates transcription in the presence of cAMP. E. coli catabolite activator protein
     53..83      +  promoter       lac promoter: promoter for the E. coli lac operon
     91..107     +  protein_bind   lac operator: The lac repressor binds to the lac operator to inhibit transcription in E. coli. This inhibition can be relieved by adding lactose or isopropyl-β-D-thiogalactopyranoside (IPTG). lac repressor encoded by lacI
    168..202     +  promoter       J23119(SpeI) promoter: bacterial promoter (Registry of Standard Biological Parts BBa J23119) modified to end with an SpeI site
    224..299     +  misc_RNA       gRNA scaffold: guide RNA scaffold for the Streptococcus pyogenes CRISPR/Cas9 system
    341..495     +  CDS            lacZα (fragment): LacZα fragment of β-galactosidase; lacZ fragment
    474..878     +  CDS            hslU (fragment): HSLU_BORBU - Protein inferred from homology: Swiss-Prot protein existence level 3. ATPase subunit of a proteasome-like degradation complex; this subunit has chaperone activity. The binding of ATP and its subsequent hydrolysis by HslU are essential for unfolding of protein substrates subsequently hydrolyzed by HslV. HslU recognizes the N-terminal part of its protein substrates and unfolds these before they are guided to HslV for hydrolysis. From Borrelia burgdorferi (strain ATCC 35210 / B31 / CIP 102532 / DSM 4680).
    915..1724    +  CDS            KanR: aminoglycoside phosphotransferase; aph(3')-Ia; confers resistance to kanamycin in bacteria or G418 (Geneticin®) in eukaryotes
   1796..1846    -  misc_feature   bom (fragment): basis of mobility region from pBR322
   1873..1961    +  promoter       AmpR promoter (fragment): bla
   1981..2355    +  CDS            BleoR: antibiotic-binding protein; Sh ble from Streptoalloteichus hindustanus; confers resistance to bleomycin, phleomycin, and Zeocin™
   2493..3081    +  rep_origin     ori: high-copy-number ColE1/pMB1/pBR322/pUC origin of replication
   4048..4064    -  promoter       ADH1 promoter (fragment): S. cerevisiae ADH1; promoter for alcohol dehydrogenase 1
   6454..4       +  CDS            lacI (fragment) (across the origin): lac repressor; lacI; The lac repressor binds to the lac operator to inhibit transcription in E. coli. This inhibition can be relieved by adding lactose or isopropyl-β-D-thiogalactopyranoside (IPTG).
>Addgene plasmid #149632 | pBSV2_Psyn-sgRNAftsI | addgene full sequence | sequence record 306452 | Addgene NGS Result
GTGAGCGCAACGCAATTAATGTGAGTTAGCTCACTCATTAGGCACCCCAGGCTTTACACTTTATGCTTCC
GGCTCGTATGTTGTGTGGAATTGTGAGCGGATAACAATTTCACACAGGAAACAGCTATGACCATGATTAC
GAATTCGAGCTCGAATTCTAAAGATCTTTGACAGCTAGCTCAGTCCTAGGTATAATACTAGTGAGTGTTA
TTAAGCATTCTTTGTTTTAGAGCTAGAAATAGCAAGTTAAAATAAGGCTAGTCCGTTATCAACTTGAAAA
AGTGGCACCGAGTCGGTGCTTTTTTTGAAGCTTGGGCCCGAACAAAAACTCAAAGCTTGGCACTGGCCGT
CGTTTTACAACGTCGTGACTGGGAAAACCCTGGCGTTACCCAACTTAATCGCCTTGCAGCACATCCCCCT
TTCGCCAGCTGGCGTAATAGCGAAGAGGCCCGCACCGATCGCCCTTCCCAACAGTTGCGCAGCCTGAATG
GCGAATGGCGCGGCCGCTACCCGAGCTTCAAGGAAGATTTCCTATTAAGGTTGAACTTAAGAGCTTAAGC
ATAGACGATTTGAAAAAAATTTTAAAACAAACAAAAAATTCTTTAATAAAACAATATGTTGCGATGTTTA
AGGTTTATGATTTAGATTTAAAGTTTAGTGAGGAAGCTATAGATAGAATTGCAGAGCTTACTTTTAATAT
GAATCTTGAGAGTGAAAATCTTGGTGCCAGAAGACTTCACGGTGTTATGGAAATAGTGCTTGCAGATCTT
TTTTTTGAAGTGCCTGGCAGTAAGTTGAAAAAATTTGAAATAAACTTGGACTATGTTAATAAAAAAATAC
AAATTAACGAACAAAAAGATTTGAATTATTATATAATTTAGTTAAAAGCAATTTTAAATGAGGGAGGTTT
CCATATGAGCCATATTCAACGGGAAACGTCGAGGCCGCGATTAAATTCCAACATGGATGCTGATTTATAT
GGGTATAAATGGGCTCGCGATAATGTCGGGCAATCAGGTGCGACAATCTATCGCTTGTATGGGAAGCCCG
ATGCGCCAGAGTTGTTTCTGAAACATGGCAAAGGTAGCGTTGCCAATGATGTTACAGATGAGATGGTCAG
ACTAAACTGGCTGACGGAATTTATGCCTCTTCCGACCATCAAGCATTTTATCCGTACTCCTGATGATGCA
TGGTTACTCACCACTGCGATCCCCGGAAAAACAGCATTCCAGGTATTAGAAGAATATCCTGATTCAGGTG
AAAATATTGTTGATGCGCTGGCAGTGTTCCTGCGCCGGTTGCATTCGATTCCTGTTTGTAATTGTCCTTT
TAACAGCGATCGCGTATTTCGTCTCGCTCAGGCGCAATCACGAATGAATAACGGTTTGGTTGATGCGAGT
GATTTTGATGACGAGCGTAATGGCTGGCCTGTTGAACAAGTCTGGAAAGAAATGCATAAACTTTTGCCAT
TCTCACCGGATTCAGTCGTCACTCATGGTGATTTCTCACTTGATAACCTTATTTTTGACGAGGGGAAATT
AATAGGTTGTATTGATGTTGGACGAGTCGGAATCGCAGACCGATACCAGGATCTTGCCATCCTATGGAAC
TGCCTCGGTGAGTTTTCTCCTTCATTACAGAAACGGCTTTTTCAAAAATATGGTATTGATAATCCTGATA
TGAATAAATTGCAGTTTCATTTGATGCTCGATGAGTTTTTCTAATCAGAATTGGTTAATTGGTTGTAACA
CTGGCAGAGCATTACGCTGACTTGACGGGACGGCGCTTACAATTTCCTGATGCGGTATTTTCTCCTTACG
CATCTGTGCGGTATTTCACACCGCATCAGGTGGCACTTTTCGGGGAAATGTGCGCGGAACCCCTATTTGT
TTATTTTTCTAAATACATTCAAATATGTATCCGCTCATGAGACAATAACCCTGATAAATGCTTCAATAAT
AGCACGTGAGGAGGGCCACCATGGCCAAGTTGACCAGTGCCGTTCCGGTGCTCACCGCGCGCGACGTCGC
CGGAGCGGTCGAGTTCTGGACCGACCGGCTCGGGTTCTCCCGGGACTTCGTGGAGGACGACTTCGCCGGT
GTGGTCCGGGACGACGTGACCCTGTTCATCAGCGCGGTCCAGGACCAGGTGGTGCCGGACAACACCCTGG
CCTGGGTGTGGGTGCGCGGCCTGGACGAGCTGTACGCCGAGTGGTCGGAGGTCGTGTCCACGAACTTCCG
GGACGCCTCCGGGCCGGCCATGACCGAGATCGGCGAGCAGCCGTGGGGGCGGGAGTTCGCCCTGCGCGAC
CCGGCCGGCAACTGCGTGCACTTCGTGGCCGAGGAGCAGGACTGACACGTGCTAAAACTTCATTTTTAAT
TTAAAAGGATCTAGGTGAAGATCCTTTTTGATAATCTCATGACCAAAATCCCTTAACGTGAGTTTTCGTT
CCACTGAGCGTCAGACCCCGTAGAAAAGATCAAAGGATCTTCTTGAGATCCTTTTTTTCTGCGCGTAATC
TGCTGCTTGCAAACAAAAAAACCACCGCTACCAGCGGTGGTTTGTTTGCCGGATCAAGAGCTACCAACTC
TTTTTCCGAAGGTAACTGGCTTCAGCAGAGCGCAGATACCAAATACTGTTCTTCTAGTGTAGCCGTAGTT
AGGCCACCACTTCAAGAACTCTGTAGCACCGCCTACATACCTCGCTCTGCTAATCCTGTTACCAGTGGCT
GCTGCCAGTGGCGATAAGTCGTGTCTTACCGGGTTGGACTCAAGACGATAGTTACCGGATAAGGCGCAGC
GGTCGGGCTGAACGGGGGGTTCGTGCACACAGCCCAGCTTGGAGCGAACGACCTACACCGAACTGAGATA
CCTACAGCGTGAGCTATGAGAAAGCGCCACGCTTCCCGAAGGGAGAAAGGCGGACAGGTATCCGGTAAGC
GGCAGGGTCGGAACAGGAGAGCGCACGAGGGAGCTTCCAGGGGGAAACGCCTGGTATCTTTATAGTCCTG
TCGGGTTTCGCCACCTCTGACTTGAGCGTCGATTTTTGTGATGCTCGTCAGGGGGGCGGAGCCTATGGAA
AAACGCCAGCAACGCGGCCTTTTTACGGTTCCTGGCCTTTTGCTGGCCTTTTGCTCACATGTTCTTTCCT
GCACTAGATCCCCGGCAAGTTCATCCTTAGGGTTTTCATATCTCTTAAAAAGTCAATTTCTGCTTGATTA
ATTTCTTGTGGATTATTGTTTTTGCGGTTTTTCATTTTTTATCTCCTTGAGTATTGAATTTTTTCTTATA
TATAAATATATAGCAAAAACTATTTTTGCCAACTTTTTTACAAAAAATTTTTTATTAAAACACTTAGGGC
TTTGCTAAATTCTCTTTTAAAAGAACTTAGTAAAGCCCTATGGATTTAAGAACTGATTATACTTACGTAG
TAAAAATACTACAGATATTAATAGTATAGACCATATCAAAATCATAATCAATTTATATTTATCTAAAATT
GTAGTCCATACAAAATACAAAAAAATTAGGTTTTTCTAAATTCTATTTTAAAAGAACTTAGTAACACCTA
ATCTCTAAATTACTTACAAAATTCTAAAATTAGATTTTTAGTTCTTCATATTTCTTTAAAAGTTTTTTAA
GAAAATCTTTTTGATTTTCAAAAATTTCATGCATCATAAAACTAGTAAATTTGGATTTTTTTTTGTAAAA
ATCATAACTTTCTTGGGTTTTAAGTTGAAATCTTAATGGTTTTATTGGATTTTGCCTAGATTTTTTTAAC
GCCGGACTTTCTTTATCTTTTATAAAATTATAAGAATTTTTAATACCATTTTCTATTAAATAATCTTCTT
TTATAAGCCCCTCTTGCAGTGCAGTTGCTAATCTTAAATACTTATACGCTTGAGTTTTTGCTACATCAAA
GTCTTTTATAAAATCAAGAAAAGTTTTATAACCATCAAATTTATAATATTGATTATCTTTTATTTCTTTT
AAAATTTTAATATTTTCCACCCTGTGGAATATTTCTTTTTTGAAATTGTCATTTAACTTTTCCTTTAGTG
TCTTGTAATAAGAAATTTTACTTTCATTAATCATTAAATTTTGTTCAACATAAGTATCTATCTTTTTTGT
TAAAACTTTAACAACACGTTTTTTTTCCATAAAAATTTTCCTTTATTTTTGCAACATTTTCCTTAATTGA
TATAATTGTTACTATTTTAGATTTTTTAATATCCACTTAAGAATTAATCCCTCACTAGAATATTTTTTAT
TATAGAATTCATATACATGTTTTTCTAAATCTATAAATTTATCAACAATTGCTTTATTATAGGGTGTATC
TATCTTTTCTTTTCTTAATAATCGTCTCATATTCTTTAAATAACAACAAACACTGCCGGTTTTAAACCTA
AATTCTATGTAATATATTTTTGAAAAAGTATATACATTTTCAACCCCGTTTATTTCATACTTTACAAAAA
CATTATTTATTGGTTTTCTATAACCATAGTAAATGCCTAAAAATTTGTCCCCGTCTTTCATAGGATATAG
ATAAAGTTTTTGAATCTCTGATTTATCTAATAATTTTTCAAAAAAAATTATACACCGCTTTTGTTTGTTA
CTAACTACTCTATGCAATGCCTTTAATATTTTTGTGTGATATATATTTTTATCACCTTTTTTTTCTTTCA
GCAGGAAGATACTTTCTTTTGGAAATTTAATTTTTTGTTCATTTATTCTTGCAGCCTTAAGTCCGATTTT
CATATTTAATCCTTATATAGCCTTTCTATTTAATTCTTTTAAACTCAATAAACTTTTTTGGTTTTTCATT
AGTTCTAATAATTCGCAATAATATGTGCAAAACACTTTATTGTATTCTATTTTCTTTTGGTTATTCAAAT
ATTCTTTTATAATTGGCTTTAGAAGTTCAATATTTACTTCTTTTTTTAGTTGTTCAATAAGGATATTGAA
AATGTTTGTTTTTAAATCTTGATAATTTTGTTGAGAATTTTCTTTTTTTCTTTCAATTGACTTCTCTAAT
TTACGCTTTATATTGTTTAAATCGCTATATTTATGACTTTCAATAATAAAATGAGGCTTAAATTTGTAAT
TTTCGTATATTTTTTGGAAACTTGTTTCTAATTGTTTAGAATTATATTCATTTTTTTCAAATTCTTTTTG
AGTGTTGCATAGAATTTCCTTTAATTTTTCTTGTTTTTCTTTCATACAAGATTTAGTAAAATGTATATTT
TTATTTTTTAGTAATTTAATTTCTATTATTTTTATGATTTTAAGTATTTTGATTATATTATCTTTATCAA
TATTTAAATTGAATAAAATTGTAAGAAAAATTGAAAGAATTTTTTTACATAAAAAGTTACATTTATTGAA
GTAATTTCTTACTTGATACTTTTCTATTTCATTAATCTTTCTTTCTTCTTTTATATTATTTTTATTATTT
AAACACTCCTTTAAATCTACACTCCCATTTTTAGTAAATCTATCTTTAAGGCCCCTTGAAACTCTATTTT
GAAATCTTAAATCTTTTTTTTCTTGAAAGTATTTATAGATTTTTTGGTAACATTCTTTTTTTGAAAAATT
AAGTTGATAGTATATTTCGGTCCCCAAATTTACCCCTAAGTGTTTGTGATAATTAGTTGTGACTTTAAAT
TCTTTTTCTAATTTGTAAAGGTAATTTTGCAGTGTTTTTAGTTTAACGGGTGTTTGACTATTTCTTTTAA
GGTTTTCATTAAAGTAATAGAGTATGTTTTTTTGTGTGTATTTCTTATATGTTTTATTTATGTACGCTAG
TGTTGAGATAAGGACTACTAATTTATACTGTAATTTATTGTAGCAAGTTGTGGTTTTACTGGTTTTGTTT
ATATTAGATAAGTTTTCCATTTATAGCTCCTTGAATACCGGATTTTTTATCTATAAAGTATATATATCAC
AATTTTGATTTAAAAGTAAATTCTTTTTTTAAAAATACAAAAATTTTTTATAAATTATATAGACCATGAT
ATTGTATTAATACTAATTGATTTTAATTTAAGGTTGAACTAAAATAAACATAGTTTTGTAGAAAATAATT
TTTCATTATTTTGCTACTTGATATTGGATCGTAAAAATATTAGGGCTTTACAAAGTTCTTTTAAAAGAGA
ATTTAGTAAAGCCCTAAGTCTTTTAATAAAAAATTTTTTGTAAAAAAGTTGGCAAAAATAGTTTTTGCTA
TATATTTATATATAAGAAAAAATTCAATACTCAAGGAGATAAAAAATGGAAAACTTAAACAATAATCCAC
AAAAAATTAATCAAATAAATAAGCAAACTAATTTTATTGGTTTTGAAAATTTTATAGAACTTGATAATCA
AGTTAATCAAACTAAAGAAAAAAGTAAATTAAGTAAGATAGGTAAGAAATTACCCGGAATAAGCAGTCAA
GTCTAGTGCGGCCGCGCCCAATACGCAAACCGCCTCTCCCCGCGCGTTGGCCGATTCATTAATGCAGCTG
GCACGACAGGTTTCCCGACTGGAAAGCGGGCA
